Addgene plasmid #131508: pFUGW ORANGE Tubb3-GFP KI _ mCherry-KASH
Purpose: Endogenous tagging of β3 Tubulin: C-terminal (amino acid position: STOP codon)
Depositing lab: Harold MacGillavry. Depositing organization: Utrecht University. Publication: ORANGE: A CRISPR/Cas9-based genome editing toolbox for epitope tagging of endogenous proteins in neurons. Willems J, de Jong APH, Scheefhals N, Mertens E, Catsburg LAE, Poorthuis RB, de Winter F, Verhaagen J, Meye FJ, MacGillavry HD. PLoS Biol. 2020 Apr 10;18(4):e3000665. doi: 10.1371/journal.pbio.3000665. PubMed 32275651.
Backbone
  Vector backbone: pFUGW
  Backbone size w/o insert (bp): 11480
  Vector type: Mammalian Expression, Lentiviral
Growth in bacteria
  Bacterial resistance: Ampicillin, 100 μg/mL
  Growth temperature: 37°C
  Growth strain: NEB Stable
  Copy number: High Copy
Gene/Insert
  Gene/Insert name: gRNA and GFP donor
  gRNA/shRNA sequence: GCTGCGAGCAACTTCACTT
  Species: M. musculus (mouse), R. norvegicus (rat)
  Entrez Gene: Tubb3 (a.k.a. 3200002H15Rik, M(beta)3, M(beta)6); Tubb3
  Promoter: hUBC
  Cloning method: Restriction Enzyme; 5′ cloning site Unknown (unknown if destroyed); 3′ cloning site Unknown (unknown if destroyed)
  Sequencing primers: 5′ GGCGAGTGTGTTTTGTGAAG; 3′ GCAGCGTATCCACATAGCG
Terms and licenses: Academic/Nonprofit Terms; Industry Terms: Not Available to Industry
How to cite: pFUGW ORANGE Tubb3-GFP KI _ mCherry-KASH was a gift from Harold MacGillavry (Addgene plasmid # 131508 ; http://n2t.net/addgene:131508 ; RRID:Addgene_131508)
