[The description below was written by a language model from this plasmid's Addgene catalogue record and pLannotate feature annotations shown in this document.]
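Description:
pFUGW ORANGE Tubb3-GFP KI _ mCherry-KASH is a lentiviral transfer plasmid built on the pFUGW backbone. It belongs to the ORANGE CRISPR/Cas9 toolbox for epitope tagging of endogenous proteins in neurons. It is propagated in E. coli from a high-copy ColE1/pUC-type origin under ampicillin selection. The backbone also carries an f1 origin and an SV40/EM7-driven bleomycin/Zeocin resistance cassette. The viral portion has a third-generation layout: a CMV enhancer/promoter is fused to a truncated HIV-1 5' LTR, followed by the Ψ packaging signal with a gag fragment, the RRE and the cPPT/CTS. Downstream lie a WPRE, the 3' LTR region (annotated as a second truncated LTR) and a bGH polyadenylation signal. These elements allow the genome to be packaged when helper functions are supplied in trans.

The payload has two parts. First, a human U6 promoter drives a guide RNA with the S. pyogenes Cas9 scaffold, targeting mouse and rat Tubb3. It is followed by an EGFP coding sequence that serves as the knock-in donor. According to the record, the donor is inserted at the STOP codon, giving a C-terminal GFP tag on endogenous β3 tubulin. Second, the human UbC promoter expresses mCherry fused to a nesprin-derived fragment (annotated as SYNE3), corresponding to the KASH domain in the name. KASH domains anchor fusion proteins at the nuclear envelope, so this reporter presumably marks transduced cells. No Cas9 coding sequence is annotated, so the nuclease would have to come from a separate source. The construct is intended for visualising β3 tubulin at endogenous expression levels in rodent neurons.
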