Features (pLannotate 1.2.2; 37 found; start..end, strand, type, name):
    127..227     +  CDS            Rev (fragment): human immunodeficiency virus 1 (HIV-1) Rev protein; rev; enhances nuclear export of unspliced and incompletely spliced viral mRNAs
    277..394     +  misc_feature   cPPT/CTS: central polypurine tract and central termination sequence of HIV-1
    436..676     +  promoter       U6 promoter: RNA polymerase III promoter for human U6 snRNA
    704..779     +  misc_RNA       gRNA scaffold: guide RNA scaffold for the Streptococcus pyogenes CRISPR/Cas9 system
    786..829     +  misc_RNA       gRNA scaffold (fragment): guide RNA scaffold for the Streptococcus pyogenes CRISPR/Cas9 system
    906..1622    +  CDS            EGFP: the original enhanced GFP (Yang et al., 1996) mammalian codon-optimized
   1692..1717    +  enhancer       CMV enhancer (fragment): human cytomegalovirus immediate early enhancer; contains an 18-bp deletion relative to the standard CMV enhancer
   1741..2952    +  promoter       UbC promoter: human ubiquitin C promoter
   2963..2996    -  misc_feature   MCS (fragment): pUC18/19 multiple cloning site
   3004..3710    +  CDS            mCherry (fragment): monomeric derivative of DsRed fluorescent protein (Shaner et al., 2004) mammalian codon-optimized
   3701..3973    +  CDS            SYNE3 (fragment): SYNE3_HUMAN - Also known as C14orf139 From Homo sapiens (Human).
   3975..4001    +  misc_feature   MCS (fragment): pBluescript multiple cloning site
   4001..4589    +  misc_feature   WPRE: woodchuck hepatitis virus posttranscriptional regulatory element
   4526..5107    +  CDS            nef (fragment): NEF_HV1H2 - Experimental evidence at protein level: Swiss-Prot protein existence level 1. Extracellular Nef protein targets CD4(+) T-lymphocytes for apoptosis by interacting with CXCR4 surface receptors. From Human immunodeficiency virus type 1 group M subtype B (isolate HXB2) (HIV-1).
   5114..5294    +  LTR            5' LTR (truncated): truncated 5' long terminal repeat (LTR) from HIV-1
   5326..5550    +  polyA_signal   bGH poly(A) signal: bovine growth hormone polyadenylation signal
   5554..5575    +  promoter       SV40 promoter (fragment): SV40 enhancer and early promoter
   5596..6024    +  rep_origin     f1 ori (sequence partly withheld): f1 bacteriophage origin of replication; arrow indicates direction of (+) strand synthesis
   6038..6367    +  promoter       SV40 promoter: SV40 enhancer and early promoter
   6415..6462    +  promoter       EM7 promoter: synthetic bacterial promoter&nbsp
   6481..6855    +  CDS            BleoR: antibiotic-binding protein; Sh ble from Streptoalloteichus hindustanus; confers resistance to bleomycin, phleomycin, and Zeocin™
   6865..6990    +  CDS            ble (fragment): BLE_KLEPN - Experimental evidence at protein level: Swiss-Prot protein existence level 1. Binding protein with a strong affinity to the bleomycin family of antibiotics. Binds to CL990; an antimitotic-antibiotic compound. From Klebsiella pneumoniae.
   6985..7106    +  polyA_signal   SV40 poly(A) signal: SV40 polyadenylation signal
   7177..7199    -  protein_bind   lac operator (fragment): The lac repressor binds to the lac operator to inhibit transcription in E. coli. This inhibition can be relieved by adding lactose or isopropyl-β-D-thiogalactopyranoside (IPTG). lac repressor encoded by lacI
   7203..7233    -  promoter       lac promoter: promoter for the E. coli lac operon
   7248..7269    -  protein_bind   CAP binding site: CAP binding activates transcription in the presence of cAMP. E. coli catabolite activator protein
   7282..7374    -  CDS            lacI (fragment): lac repressor; lacI; The lac repressor binds to the lac operator to inhibit transcription in E. coli. This inhibition can be relieved by adding lactose or isopropyl-β-D-thiogalactopyranoside (IPTG).
   7557..8145    -  rep_origin     ori: high-copy-number ColE1/pMB1/pBR322/pUC origin of replication
   8316..9176    -  CDS            AmpR: β-lactamase; bla; confers resistance to ampicillin, carbenicillin, and related antibiotics
   9177..9281    -  promoter       AmpR promoter: bla
   9340..9392    -  misc_feature   bom (fragment): basis of mobility region from pBR322
   9547..9926    +  enhancer       CMV enhancer: human cytomegalovirus immediate early enhancer
   9927..10126   +  promoter       CMV promoter: human cytomegalovirus (CMV) immediate early promoter
  10144..10324   +  LTR            5' LTR (truncated): truncated 5' long terminal repeat (LTR) from HIV-1
  10371..10496   +  misc_feature   HIV-1 Ψ: packaging signal of human immunodeficiency virus type 1
  10480..10843   +  CDS            HIV-1 gag (fragment): gag protein from human immunodeficiency virus 1; gag
  10989..11222   +  misc_feature   RRE: The Rev response element (RRE) of HIV-1 allows for Rev-dependent mRNA export from the nucleus to the cytoplasm.
>Addgene plasmid #131508 | pFUGW ORANGE Tubb3-GFP KI _ mCherry-KASH | addgene full sequence | sequence record 257280 | Addgene NGS Result
AATTGGCTGTGGTATATAAAATTATTCATAATGATAGTAGGAGGCTTGGTAGGTTTAAGAATAGTTTTTG
CTGTACTTTCTATAGTGAATAGAGTTAGGCAGGGATATTCACCATTATCGTTTCAGACCCACCTCCCAAC
CCCGAGGGGACCCGACAGGCCCGAAGGAATAGAAGAAGAAGGTGGAGAGAGAGACAGAGACAGATCCATT
CGATTAGTGAACGGATCGGCACTGCGTGCGCCAATTCTGCAGACAAATGGCAGTATTCATCCACAATTTT
AAAAGAAAAGGGGGGATTGGGGGGTACAGTGCAGGGGAAAGAATAGTAGACATAATAGCAACAGACATAC
AAACTAAAGAATTACAAAAACAAATTACAAAAATTCAAAATTTTCGGGTTTATTACAGGGACAGCAGAGA
TCCAGTTTGGTTAGTGAGGGCCTATTTCCCATGATTCCTTCATATTTGCATATACGATACAAGGCTGTTA
GAGAGATAATTGGAATTAATTTGACTGTAAACACAAAGATATTAGTACAAAATACGTGACGTAGAAAGTA
ATAATTTCTTGGGTAGTTTGCAGTTTTAAAATTATGTTTTAAAATGGACTATCATATGCTTACCGTAACT
TGAAAGTATTTCGATTTCTTGGCTTTATATATCTTGTGGAAAGGACGAAACACCGCTGCGAGCAACTTCA
CTTGTTTTAGAGCTAGAAATAGCAAGTTAAAATAAGGCTAGTCCGTTATCAACTTGAAAAAGTGGCACCG
AGTCGGTGCTTTTTTGTTTTAGAGCTAGAAATAGCAAGTTAAAATAAGGCTAGTCCGTTTTTAGCGCGTG
CGCCAATTCTGCAGACAAATGGCTCTAGAAGCTTGCTGCGAGCAACTTCACTTGGGGGATCAGGCGTGAG
CAAGGGCGAGGAGCTGTTCACCGGGGTGGTGCCCATCCTGGTCGAGCTGGACGGCGACGTAAACGGCCAC
AAGTTCAGCGTGTCCGGCGAGGGCGAGGGCGATGCCACCTACGGCAAGCTGACCCTGAAGTTCATCTGCA
CCACCGGCAAGCTGCCCGTGCCCTGGCCCACCCTCGTGACCACCCTGACCTACGGCGTGCAGTGCTTCAG
CCGCTACCCCGACCACATGAAGCAGCACGACTTCTTCAAGTCCGCCATGCCCGAAGGCTACGTCCAGGAG
CGCACCATCTTCTTCAAGGACGACGGCAACTACAAGACCCGCGCCGAGGTGAAGTTCGAGGGCGACACCC
TGGTGAACCGCATCGAGCTGAAGGGCATCGACTTCAAGGAGGACGGCAACATCCTGGGGCACAAGCTGGA
GTACAACTACAACAGCCACAACGTCTATATCATGGCCGACAAGCAGAAGAACGGCATCAAGGTGAACTTC
AAGATCCGCCACAACATCGAGGACGGCAGCGTGCAGCTCGCCGACCACTACCAGCAGAACACCCCCATCG
GCGACGGCCCCGTGCTGCTGCCCGACAACCACTACCTGAGCACCCAGTCCGCCCTGAGCAAAGACCCCAA
CGAGAAGCGCGATCACATGGTCCTGCTGGAGTTCGTGACCGCCGCCGGGATCACTCTCGGCATGGACGAG
CTGTACAAGTAATGTGCTGCGAGCAACTTCACTTGGGCTCGAGGATCCTAGGACGCGTCCTAGGACGCGT
CCAGAGGTACCCGTTACATAACTTACGGTAAATGGCCTAACCCGTGTCGGCTCCAGATCTGGCCTCCGCG
CCGGGTTTTGGCGCCTCCCGCGGGCGCCCCCCTCCTCACGGCGAGCGCTGCCACGTCAGACGAAGGGCGC
AGCGAGCGTCCTGATCCTTCCGCCCGGACGCTCAGGACAGCGGCCCGCTGCTCATAAGACTCGGCCTTAG
AACCCCAGTATCAGCAGAAGGACATTTTAGGACGGGACTTGGGTGACTCTAGGGCACTGGTTTTCTTTCC
AGAGAGCGGAACAGGCGAGGAAAAGTAGTCCCTTCTCGGCGATTCTGCGGAGGGATCTCCGTGGGGCGGT
GAACGCCGATGATTATATAAGGACGCGCCGGGTGTGGCACAGCTAGTTCCGTCGCAGCCGGGATTTGGGT
CGCGGTTCTTGTTTGTGGATCGCTGTGATCGTCACTTGGTGAGTAGCGGGCTGCTGGGCTGGCCGGGGCT
TTCGTGGCCGCCGGGCCGCTCGGTGGGACGGAAGCGTGTGGAGAGACCGCCAAGGGCTGTAGTCTGGGTC
CGCGAGCAAGGTTGCCCTGAACTGGGGGTTGGGGGGAGCGCAGCAAAATGGCGGCTGTTCCCGAGTCTTG
AATGGAAGACGCTTGTGAGGCGGGCTGTGAGGTCGTTGAAACAAGGTGGGGGGCATGGTGGGCGGCAAGA
ACCCAAGGTCTTGAGGCCTTCGCTAATGCGGGAAAGCTCTTATTCGGGTGAGATGGGCTGGGGCACCATC
TGGGGACCCTGACGTGAAGTTTGTCACTGACTGGAGAACTCGGTTTGTCGTCTGTTGCGGGGGCGGCAGT
TATGGCGGTGCCGTTGGGCAGTGCACCCGTACCTTTGGGAGCGCGCGCCCTCGTCGTGTCGTGACGTCAC
CCGTTCTGTTGGCTTATAATGCAGGGTGGGGCCACCTGCCGGTAGGTGTGCGGTAGGCTTTTCTCCGTCG
CAGGACGCAGGGTTCGGGCCTAGGGTAGGCTCTCCTGAATCGACAGGCGCCGGACCTCTGGTGAGGGGAG
GGATAAGTGAGGCGTCAGTTTCTTTGGTCGGTTTTATGTACCTATCTTCTTAAGTAGCTGAAGCTCCGGT
TTTGAACTATGCGCTCGGGGTTGGCGAGTGTGTTTTGTGAAGTTTTTTAGGCACCTTTTGAAATGTAATC
ATTTGGGTCAATATGTAATTTTCAGTGTTAGACTAGTAAATTGTCCGCTAAATTCTGGCCGTTTTTGGCT
TTTTTGTTAGACGAAGCTTGGGCTGCAGGTCGACTCTAGAGGATCCCCGGGTACCGGTATGACGGTGAGC
AAGGGCGAGGAGGATAACATGGCCATCATCAAGGAGTTCATGCGCTTCAAGGTGCACATGGAGGGCTCCG
TGAACGGCCACGAGTTCGAGATCGAGGGCGAGGGCGAGGGCCGCCCCTACGAGGGCACCCAGACCGCCAA
GCTGAAGGTGACCAAGGGTGGCCCCCTGCCCTTCGCCTGGGACATCCTGTCCCCTCAGTTCATGTACGGC
TCCAAGGCCTACGTGAAGCACCCCGCCGACATCCCCGACTACTTGAAGCTGTCCTTCCCCGAGGGCTTCA
AGTGGGAGCGCGTGATGAACTTCGAGGACGGCGGCGTGGTGACCGTGACCCAGGACTCCTCCCTGCAGGA
CGGCGAGTTCATCTACAAGGTGAAGCTGCGCGGCACCAACTTCCCCTCCGACGGCCCCGTAATGCAGAAG
AAGACCATGGGCTGGGAGGCCTCCTCCGAGCGGATGTACCCCGAGGACGGCGCCCTGAAGGGCGAGATCA
AGCAGAGGCTGAAGCTGAAGGACGGCGGCCACTACGACGCTGAGGTCAAGACCACCTACAAGGCCAAGAA
GCCCGTGCAGCTGCCCGGCGCCTACAACGTCAACATCAAGTTGGACATCACCTCCCACAACGAGGACTAC
ACCATCGTGGAACAGTACGAACGCGCCGAGGGCCGCCACTCCACCGGCGGCATGGACGAGCTGTACAAGT
CCGGACTCAGATCTCGAGAGGAGGAGGAGGAGACAGACAGCAGGATGCCCCACCTCGACAGCCCCGGCAG
CTCCCAGCCGAGACGCTCCTTCCTCTCAAGGGTGATCAGGGCAGCGCTACCGTTGCAGCTGCTTCTGCTG
CTGCTGCTGCTCCTGGCCTGCCTGCTACCTGCCTCTGAAGATGACTACAGCTGCACCCAGGCCAACAACT
TTGCCCGATCCTTCTACCCCATGCTGCGGTACACCAACGGGCCACCTCCCACCTAGGAATTCGATATCAA
GCTTATCGATAATCAACCTCTGGATTACAAAATTTGTGAAAGATTGACTGGTATTCTTAACTATGTTGCT
CCTTTTACGCTATGTGGATACGCTGCTTTAATGCCTTTGTATCATGCTATTGCTTCCCGTATGGCTTTCA
TTTTCTCCTCCTTGTATAAATCCTGGTTGCTGTCTCTTTATGAGGAGTTGTGGCCCGTTGTCAGGCAACG
TGGCGTGGTGTGCACTGTGTTTGCTGACGCAACCCCCACTGGTTGGGGCATTGCCACCACCTGTCAGCTC
CTTTCCGGGACTTTCGCTTTCCCCCTCCCTATTGCCACGGCGGAACTCATCGCCGCCTGCCTTGCCCGCT
GCTGGACAGGGGCTCGGCTGTTGGGCACTGACAATTCCGTGGTGTTGTCGGGGAAATCATCGTCCTTTCC
TTGGCTGCTCGCCTGTGTTGCCACCTGGATTCTGCGCGGGACGTCCTTCTGCTACGTCCCTTCGGCCCTC
AATCCAGCGGACCTTCCTTCCCGCGGCCTGCTGCCGGCTCTGCGGCCTCTTCCGCGTCTTCGCCTTCGCC
CTCAGACGAGTCGGATCTCCCTTTGGGCCGCCTCCCCGCATCGATACCGTCGACCTCGAGACCTAGAAAA
ACATGGAGCAATCACAAGTAGCAATACAGCAGCTACCAATGCTGATTGTGCCTGGCTAGAAGCACAAGAG
GAGGAGGAGGTGGGTTTTCCAGTCACACCTCAGGTACCTTTAAGACCAATGACTTACAAGGCAGCTGTAG
ATCTTAGCCACTTTTTAAAAGAAAAGGGGGGACTGGAAGGGCTAATTCACTCCCAACGAAGACAAGATAT
CCTTGATCTGTGGATCTACCACACACAAGGCTACTTCCCTGATTGGCAGAACTACACACCAGGGCCAGGG
ATCAGATATCCACTGACCTTTGGATGGTGCTACAAGCTAGTACCAGTTGAGCAAGAGAAGGTAGAAGAAG
CCAATGAAGGAGAGAACACCCGCTTGTTACACCCTGTGAGCCTGCATGGGATGGATGACCCGGAGAGAGA
AGTATTAGAGTGGAGGTTTGACAGCCGCCTAGCATTTCATCACATGGCCCGAGAGCTGCATCCGGACTGT
ACTGGGTCTCTCTGGTTAGACCAGATCTGAGCCTGGGAGCTCTCTGGCTAACTAGGGAACCCACTGCTTA
AGCCTCAATAAAGCTTGCCTTGAGTGCTTCAAGTAGTGTGTGCCCGTCTGTTGTGTGACTCTGGTAACTA
GAGATCCCTCAGACCCTTTTAGTCAGTGTGGAAAATCTCTAGCAGGGCCCGTTTAAACCCGCTGATCAGC
CTCGACTGTGCCTTCTAGTTGCCAGCCATCTGTTGTTTGCCCCTCCCCCGTGCCTTCCTTGACCCTGGAA
GGTGCCACTCCCACTGTCCTTTCCTAATAAAATGAGGAAATTGCATCGCATTGTCTGAGTAGGTGTCATT
CTATTCTGGGGGGTGGGGTGGGGCAGGACAGCAAGGGGGAGGATTGGGAAGACAATAGCAGGCATGCTGG
GGATGCGGTGGGCTCTATGGCTTCTGAGGCGGAAAGAACCAGCTGGGGCTCTAGGGGGTATCCCC
[124 nt withheld, positions 5596-5719]
C
[91 nt withheld, positions 5721-5811]
A
[49 nt withheld, positions 5813-5861]
CCTTTGACGTTGGAGTCCACGTTCTTT
[37 nt withheld, positions 5889-5925]
ACCCTATCTCGGTCTATTCTTTTGATTTATAAGGGATTTTGCCGATTTCGGCCTATTGGTTAAAAAATGA
GCTGATTTAACAAAAATTTAACGCGAATTAATTCTGTGGAATGTGTGTCAGTTAGGGTGTGGAAAGTCCC
CAGGCTCCCCAGCAGGCAGAAGTATGCAAAGCATGCATCTCAATTAGTCAGCAACCAGGTGTGGAAAGTC
CCCAGGCTCCCCAGCAGGCAGAAGTATGCAAAGCATGCATCTCAATTAGTCAGCAACCATAGTCCCGCCC
CTAACTCCGCCCATCCCGCCCCTAACTCCGCCCAGTTCCGCCCATTCTCCGCCCCATGGCTGACTAATTT
TTTTTATTTATGCAGAGGCCGAGGCCGCCTCTGCCTCTGAGCTATTCCAGAAGTAGTGAGGAGGCTTTTT
TGGAGGCCTAGGCTTTTGCAAAAAGCTCCCGGGAGCTTGTATATCCATTTTCGGATCTGATCAGCACGTG
TTGACAATTAATCATCGGCATAGTATATCGGCATAGTATAATACGACAAGGTGAGGAACTAAACCATGGC
CAAGTTGACCAGTGCCGTTCCGGTGCTCACCGCGCGCGACGTCGCCGGAGCGGTCGAGTTCTGGACCGAC
CGGCTCGGGTTCTCCCGGGACTTCGTGGAGGACGACTTCGCCGGTGTGGTCCGGGACGACGTGACCCTGT
TCATCAGCGCGGTCCAGGACCAGGTGGTGCCGGACAACACCCTGGCCTGGGTGTGGGTGCGCGGCCTGGA
CGAGCTGTACGCCGAGTGGTCGGAGGTCGTGTCCACGAACTTCCGGGACGCCTCCGGGCCGGCCATGACC
GAGATCGGCGAGCAGCCGTGGGGGCGGGAGTTCGCCCTGCGCGACCCGGCCGGCAACTGCGTGCACTTCG
TGGCCGAGGAGCAGGACTGACACGTGCTACGAGATTTCGATTCCACCGCCGCCTTCTATGAAAGGTTGGG
CTTCGGAATCGTTTTCCGGGACGCCGGCTGGATGATCCTCCAGCGCGGGGATCTCATGCTGGAGTTCTTC
GCCCACCCCAACTTGTTTATTGCAGCTTATAATGGTTACAAATAAAGCAATAGCATCACAAATTTCACAA
ATAAAGCATTTTTTTCACTGCATTCTAGTTGTGGTTTGTCCAAACTCATCAATGTATCTTATCATGTCTG
TATACCGTCGACCTCTAGCTAGAGCTTGGCGTAATCATGGTCATAGCTGTTTCCTGTGTGAAATTGTTAT
CCGCTCACAATTCCACACAACATACGAGCCGGAAGCATAAAGTGTAAAGCCTGGGGTGCCTAATGAGTGA
GCTAACTCACATTAATTGCGTTGCGCTCACTGCCCGCTTTCCAGTCGGGAAACCTGTCGTGCCAGCTGCA
TTAATGAATCGGCCAACGCGCGGGGAGAGGCGGTTTGCGTATTGGGCGCTCTTCCGCTTCCTCGCTCACT
GACTCGCTGCGCTCGGTCGTTCGGCTGCGGCGAGCGGTATCAGCTCACTCAAAGGCGGTAATACGGTTAT
CCACAGAATCAGGGGATAACGCAGGAAAGAACATGTGAGCAAAAGGCCAGCAAAAGGCCAGGAACCGTAA
AAAGGCCGCGTTGCTGGCGTTTTTCCATAGGCTCCGCCCCCCTGACGAGCATCACAAAAATCGACGCTCA
AGTCAGAGGTGGCGAAACCCGACAGGACTATAAAGATACCAGGCGTTTCCCCCTGGAAGCTCCCTCGTGC
GCTCTCCTGTTCCGACCCTGCCGCTTACCGGATACCTGTCCGCCTTTCTCCCTTCGGGAAGCGTGGCGCT
TTCTCATAGCTCACGCTGTAGGTATCTCAGTTCGGTGTAGGTCGTTCGCTCCAAGCTGGGCTGTGTGCAC
GAACCCCCCGTTCAGCCCGACCGCTGCGCCTTATCCGGTAACTATCGTCTTGAGTCCAACCCGGTAAGAC
ACGACTTATCGCCACTGGCAGCAGCCACTGGTAACAGGATTAGCAGAGCGAGGTATGTAGGCGGTGCTAC
AGAGTTCTTGAAGTGGTGGCCTAACTACGGCTACACTAGAAGAACAGTATTTGGTATCTGCGCTCTGCTG
AAGCCAGTTACCTTCGGAAAAAGAGTTGGTAGCTCTTGATCCGGCAAACAAACCACCGCTGGTAGCGGTG
GTTTTTTTGTTTGCAAGCAGCAGATTACGCGCAGAAAAAAAGGATCTCAAGAAGATCCTTTGATCTTTTC
TACGGGGTCTGACGCTCAGTGGAACGAAAACTCACGTTAAGGGATTTTGGTCATGAGATTATCAAAAAGG
ATCTTCACCTAGATCCTTTTAAATTAAAAATGAAGTTTTAAATCAATCTAAAGTATATATGAGTAAACTT
GGTCTGACAGTTACCAATGCTTAATCAGTGAGGCACCTATCTCAGCGATCTGTCTATTTCGTTCATCCAT
AGTTGCCTGACTCCCCGTCGTGTAGATAACTACGATACGGGAGGGCTTACCATCTGGCCCCAGTGCTGCA
ATGATACCGCGAGACCCACGCTCACCGGCTCCAGATTTATCAGCAATAAACCAGCCAGCCGGAAGGGCCG
AGCGCAGAAGTGGTCCTGCAACTTTATCCGCCTCCATCCAGTCTATTAATTGTTGCCGGGAAGCTAGAGT
AAGTAGTTCGCCAGTTAATAGTTTGCGCAACGTTGTTGCCATTGCTACAGGCATCGTGGTGTCACGCTCG
TCGTTTGGTATGGCTTCATTCAGCTCCGGTTCCCAACGATCAAGGCGAGTTACATGATCCCCCATGTTGT
GCAAAAAAGCGGTTAGCTCCTTCGGTCCTCCGATCGTTGTCAGAAGTAAGTTGGCCGCAGTGTTATCACT
CATGGTTATGGCAGCACTGCATAATTCTCTTACTGTCATGCCATCCGTAAGATGCTTTTCTGTGACTGGT
GAGTACTCAACCAAGTCATTCTGAGAATAGTGTATGCGGCGACCGAGTTGCTCTTGCCCGGCGTCAATAC
GGGATAATACCGCGCCACATAGCAGAACTTTAAAAGTGCTCATCATTGGAAAACGTTCTTCGGGGCGAAA
ACTCTCAAGGATCTTACCGCTGTTGAGATCCAGTTCGATGTAACCCACTCGTGCACCCAACTGATCTTCA
GCATCTTTTACTTTCACCAGCGTTTCTGGGTGAGCAAAAACAGGAAGGCAAAATGCCGCAAAAAAGGGAA
TAAGGGCGACACGGAAATGTTGAATACTCATACTCTTCCTTTTTCAATATTATTGAAGCATTTATCAGGG
TTATTGTCTCATGAGCGGATACATATTTGAATGTATTTAGAAAAATAAACAAATAGGGGTTCCGCGCACA
TTTCCCCGAAAAGTGCCACCTGACGTCGACGGATCGGGAGATCTCCCGATCCCCTATGGTGCACTCTCAG
TACAATCTGCTCTGATGCCGCATAGTTAAGCCAGTATCTGCTCCCTGCTTGTGTGTTGGAGGTCGCTGAG
TAGTGCGCGAGCAAAATTTAAGCTACAACAAGGCAAGGCTTGACCGACAATTGCATGAAGAATCTGCTTA
GGGTTAGGCGTTTTGCGCTGCTTCGCGATGTACGGGCCAGATATACGCGTTGACATTGATTATTGACTAG
TTATTAATAGTAATCAATTACGGGGTCATTAGTTCATAGCCCATATATGGAGTTCCGCGTTACATAACTT
ACGGTAAATGGCCCGCCTGGCTGACCGCCCAACGACCCCCGCCCATTGACGTCAATAATGACGTATGTTC
CCATAGTAACGCCAATAGGGACTTTCCATTGACGTCAATGGGTGGAGTATTTACGGTAAACTGCCCACTT
GGCAGTACATCAAGTGTATCATATGCCAAGTACGCCCCCTATTGACGTCAATGACGGTAAATGGCCCGCC
TGGCATTATGCCCAGTACATGACCTTATGGGACTTTCCTACTTGGCAGTACATCTACGTATTAGTCATCG
CTATTACCATGGTGATGCGGTTTTGGCAGTACATCAATGGGCGTGGATAGCGGTTTGACTCACGGGGATT
TCCAAGTCTCCACCCCATTGACGTCAATGGGAGTTTGTTTTGGCACCAAAATCAACGGGACTTTCCAAAA
TGTCGTAACAACTCCGCCCCATTGACGCAAATGGGCGGTAGGCGTGTACGGTGGGAGGTCTATATAAGCA
GCGCGTTTTGCCTGTACTGGGTCTCTCTGGTTAGACCAGATCTGAGCCTGGGAGCTCTCTGGCTAACTAG
GGAACCCACTGCTTAAGCCTCAATAAAGCTTGCCTTGAGTGCTTCAAGTAGTGTGTGCCCGTCTGTTGTG
TGACTCTGGTAACTAGAGATCCCTCAGACCCTTTTAGTCAGTGTGGAAAATCTCTAGCAGTGGCGCCCGA
ACAGGGACTTGAAAGCGAAAGGGAAACCAGAGGAGCTCTCTCGACGCAGGACTCGGCTTGCTGAAGCGCG
CACGGCAAGAGGCGAGGGGCGGCGACTGGTGAGTACGCCAAAAATTTTGACTAGCGGAGGCTAGAAGGAG
AGAGATGGGTGCGAGAGCGTCAGTATTAAGCGGGGGAGAATTAGATCGCGATGGGAAAAAATTCGGTTAA
GGCCAGGGGGAAAGAAAAAATATAAATTAAAACATATAGTATGGGCAAGCAGGGAGCTAGAACGATTCGC
AGTTAATCCTGGCCTGTTAGAAACATCAGAAGGCTGTAGACAAATACTGGGACAGCTACAACCATCCCTT
CAGACAGGATCAGAAGAACTTAGATCATTATATAATACAGTAGCAACCCTCTATTGTGTGCATCAAAGGA
TAGAGATAAAAGACACCAAGGAAGCTTTAGACAAGATAGAGGAAGAGCAAAACAAAAGTAAGACCACCGC
ACAGCAAGCGGCCGCTGATCTTCAGACCTGGAGGAGGAGATATGAGGGACAATTGGAGAAGTGAATTATA
TAAATATAAAGTAGTAAAAATTGAACCATTAGGAGTAGCACCCACCAAGGCAAAGAGAAGAGTGGTGCAG
AGAGAAAAAAGAGCAGTGGGAATAGGAGCTTTGTTCCTTGGGTTCTTGGGAGCAGCAGGAAGCACTATGG
GCGCAGCGTCAATGACGCTGACGGTACAGGCCAGACAATTATTGTCTGGTATAGTGCAGCAGCAGAACAA
TTTGCTGAGGGCTATTGAGGCGCAACAGCATCTGTTGCAACTCACAGTCTGGGGCATCAAGCAGCTCCAG
GCAAGAATCCTGGCTGTGGAAAGATACCTAAAGGATCAACAGCTCCTGGGGATTTGGGGTTGCTCTGGAA
AACTCATTTGCACCACTGCTGTGCCTTGGAATGCTAGTTGGAGTAATAAATCTCTGGAACAGATTTGGAA
TCACACGACCTGGATGGAGTGGGACAGAGAAATTAACAATTACACAAGCTTAATACACTCCTTAATTGAA
GAATCGCAAAACCAGCAAGAAAAGAATGAACAAGAATTATTGGAATTAGATAAATGGGCAAGTTTGTGGA
ATTGGTTTAACATAACA
